Addgene plasmid #36799: TAL2396
Depositing lab: Keith Joung. Depositing organization: Massachusetts General Hospital. Publication: FLASH assembly of TALENs for high-throughput genome editing. Reyon D, Tsai SQ, Khayter C, Foden JA, Sander JD, Joung JK. Nat Biotechnol. 2012 Apr 8. doi: 10.1038/nbt.2170. PubMed 22484455.
Backbone
  Vector backbone: JDS71
  Backbone manufacturer: Joung lab (Addgene Plasmid # 32287)
  Backbone size w/o insert (bp): 6447
  Vector type: Mammalian, T7 for in vitro mRNA synthesis
Growth in bacteria
  Bacterial resistance: Ampicillin, 100 μg/mL
  Growth temperature: 37°C
  Growth strain: XL1 Blue
  Copy number: High Copy
Gene/Insert
  Gene/Insert name: TSC2-TALEN_Left (alt name: TSC2)
  Species: H. sapiens (human)
  Insert size (bp): 1538
  Entrez Gene: Tsc2 (a.k.a. Nafld, Tcs2)
  Promoter: CMV
  Tag / fusion protein: 3X Flag (N terminal on backbone); WT FOKI (C terminal on backbone)
  Cloning method: Restriction Enzyme; 5′ cloning site BsmBI (destroyed during cloning); 3′ cloning site BsmBI (destroyed during cloning)
  Sequencing primers: 5′ CMV-F; 3′ BGH-rev
Terms and licenses: Academic/Nonprofit Terms; Industry Terms: Not Available to Industry
Depositor comments: Target binding site: TCCTGGTCCACCATGGC It is strongly recommended that users perform a diagnostic digest to verify this plasmid prior to use. For example, a double digest of the plasmid with BamHI and KpnI should result in two bands at 2.2kb and 5.9kb.
How to cite: TAL2396 was a gift from Keith Joung (Addgene plasmid # 36799 ; http://n2t.net/addgene:36799 ; RRID:Addgene_36799)
