[The description below was written by a language model from this plasmid's Addgene catalogue record.]
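Description:
TAL2396 is a mammalian expression plasmid encoding the left-hand monomer of a TALEN pair directed against the human TSC2 gene. It is built on the JDS71 backbone, a roughly 6.4 kb TALEN expression vector, and is maintained in E. coli as a high-copy plasmid under ampicillin selection. The record gives no feature table, so the specific origin of replication and other backbone elements are not stated, although the use of a BGH reverse sequencing primer suggests a BGH polyadenylation region downstream of the coding sequence.

The insert, about 1.5 kb, is an array of TAL effector DNA-binding repeats produced by the FLASH assembly method and designed to recognise a defined site in TSC2. It was cloned into the backbone through BsmBI sites, a type IIS enzyme strategy that leaves no sites behind, which places the repeat array in frame with sequences supplied by the vector: an N-terminal 3X FLAG epitope tag and a C-terminal wild-type FokI nuclease domain. Expression in mammalian cells is driven by the CMV promoter, and the vector type also indicates a T7 promoter, allowing in vitro transcription of mRNA encoding the nuclease. The FLAG tag permits detection of the fusion protein.

Because FokI cleaves only as a dimer, this construct is meant to be used together with a matching right-hand TSC2 TALEN that binds the opposite strand nearby, so that the two nuclease domains meet over the spacer and create a double-strand break. Repair of that break can introduce mutations for targeted disruption or editing of TSC2. The Entrez entry in the record uses non-human-style gene nomenclature, although the insert species is listed as human.
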