>Addgene plasmid #36799 | TAL2396 | depositor partial sequence | sequence record 45992 | TAL2396 sequence 1538 bps
GAACCTGACCCCAGACCAGGTAGTCGCAATCGCGTCACATGACGGGGGAAAGCAAGCCCTGGAAACCGTG
CAAAGGTTGTTGCCGGTCCTTTGTCAAGACCACGGCCTTACACCGGAGCAAGTCGTGGCCATTGCATCCC
ACGACGGTGGCAAACAGGCTCTTGAGACGGTTCAGAGACTTCTCCCAGTTCTCTGTCAAGCCCACGGGCT
GACTCCCGATCAAGTTGTAGCGATTGCGTCCAACGGTGGAGGGAAACAAGCATTGGAGACTGTCCAACGG
CTCCTTCCCGTGTTGTGTCAAGCCCACGGTTTGACGCCTGCACAAGTGGTCGCCATCGCCAACAACAACG
GCGGTAAGCAGGCGCTGGAAACAGTACAGCGCCTGCTGCCTGTACTGTGCCAGGATCATGGACTGACCCC
AGACCAGGTAGTCGCAATCGCGAACAATAATGGGGGAAAGCAAGCCCTGGAAACCGTGCAAAGGTTGTTG
CCGGTCCTTTGTCAAGACCACGGCCTTACACCGGAGCAAGTCGTGGCCATTGCAAGCAATGGGGGTGGCA
AACAGGCTCTTGAGACGGTTCAGAGACTTCTCCCAGTTCTCTGTCAAGCCCACGGGCTGACTCCCGATCA
AGTTGTAGCGATTGCGTCGCATGACGGAGGGAAACAAGCATTGGAGACTGTCCAACGGCTCCTTCCCGTG
TTGTGTCAAGCCCACGGTTTGACGCCTGCACAAGTGGTCGCCATCGCCAGCCATGATGGCGGTAAGCAGG
CGCTGGAAACAGTACAGCGCCTGCTGCCTGTACTGTGCCAGGATCATGGACTGACCCCAGACCAGGTAGT
CGCAATCGCGTCGAACATTGGGGGAAAGCAAGCCCTGGAAACCGTGCAAAGGTTGTTGCCGGTCCTTTGT
CAAGACCACGGCCTTACACCGGAGCAAGTCGTGGCCATTGCATCCCACGACGGTGGCAAACAGGCTCTTG
AGACGGTTCAGAGACTTCTCCCAGTTCTCTGTCAAGCCCACGGGCTGACTCCCGATCAAGTTGTAGCGAT
TGCGTCGCATGACGGAGGGAAACAAGCATTGGAGACTGTCCAACGGCTCCTTCCCGTGTTGTGTCAAGCC
CACGGTTTGACGCCTGCACAAGTGGTCGCCATCGCCTCCAATATTGGCGGTAAGCAGGCGCTGGAAACAG
TACAGCGCCTGCTGCCTGTACTGTGCCAGGATCATGGACTGACCCCAGACCAGGTAGTCGCAATCGCGTC
AAACGGAGGGGGAAAGCAAGCCCTGGAAACCGTGCAAAGGTTGTTGCCGGTCCTTTGTCAAGACCACGGC
CTTACACCGGAGCAAGTCGTGGCCATTGCAAATAATAACGGTGGCAAACAGGCTCTTGAGACGGTTCAGA
GACTTCTCCCAGTTCTCTGTCAAGCCCACGGGCTGACTCCCGATCAAGTTGTAGCGATTGCGAATAACAA
TGGAGGGAAACAAGCATTGGAGACTGTCCAACGGCTCCTTCCCGTGTTGTGTCAAGCCCACGGTCTGA
