>Addgene plasmid #36799 | TAL2396 | addgene partial sequence | sequence record 53807 | JDS-TALEN-F 5'-TAGGGGTCGGTAAACAGTGG-3'
TGTGGCGGGTGAGCTTAGGGGGCCTCCGCTCCAGCTCGACACCGGGCAGCTGCTGAAGATCGCGAAGAGA
GGGGGAGTAACAGCGGTAGAGGCAGTGCACGCCTGGCGCAATGCGCTCACCGGGGCCCCCTTGAACCTGA
CCCCAGACCAGGTAGTCGCAATCGCGTCACATGACGGGGGAAAGCAAGCCCTGGAAACCGTGCAAAGGTT
GTTGCCGGTCCTTTGTCAAGACCACGGCCTTACACCGGAGCAAGTCGTGGCCATTGCATCCCACGACGGT
GGCAAACAGGCTCTTGAGACGGTTCAGAGACTTCTCCCAGTTCTCTGTCAAGCCCACGGGCTGACTCCCG
ATCAAGTTGTAGCGATTGCGTCCAACGGTGGAGGGAAACAAGCATTGGAGACTGTCCAACGGCTCCTTCC
CGTGTTGTGTCAAGCCCACGGTTTGACGCCTGCACAAGTGGTCGCCATCGCCAACAACAACGGCGGTAAG
CAGGCGCTGGAAACAGTACAGCGCCTGCTGCCTGTACTGTGCCAGGATCATGGACTGACCCCAGACCAGG
TAGTCGCAATCGCGAACAATAATGGGGGAAAGCAAGCCCTGGAAACCGTGCAAAGGTTGTTGCCGGTCCT
TTGTCAAGACCACGGCCTTACACCGGAGCAAGTCGTGGCCATTGCAAGCAATGGGGGTGGCAAACAGGCT
CTTGAGACGGTTCAGAGACTTCTCCCAGTTCTCTGTCAAGCCCACGGGCTGACTCCCGATCAAGTTGTAG
CGATTGCGTCGCATGACGGAGGGAAACAAGCATTGGAGACTGTCCAACGGCTCCTTCCCGTGTTGTGTCA
AGCCCACGGTTTGACGCCTGCACAAGTGGTCGCC
